>Addgene plasmid #52271 | pSC-hTDG-K330A-IntE2 | depositor full sequence | sequence record 80835 | pSC-hTDG-K330A-IntE2 sequence 8871 bps
TAATACGACTCACTATAGGGGAATTGTGAGCGGATAACAATTCCCCTCTAGAAATAATTTTGTTTAACTT
TAAGAAGGAGATATAACCATGGAAGCGGAGAACGCGGGCAGCTATTCCCTTCAGCAAGCTCAAGCTTTTT
ATACGTTTCCATTTCAACAACTGATGGCTGAAGCTCCTAATATGGCAGTTGTGAATGAACAGCAAATGCC
AGAAGAAGTTCCAGCCCCAGCTCCTGCTCAGGAACCAGTGCAAGAGGCTCCAAAAGGAAGAAAAAGAAAA
CCCAGAACAACAGAACCAAAACAACCAGTGGAACCCAAAAAACCTGTTGAGTCAAAAAAATCTGGCAAGT
CTGCAAAATCAAAAGAAAAACAAGAAAAAATTACAGACACATTTAAAGTAAAAAGAAAAGTAGACCGTTT
TAATGGTGTTTCAGAAGCTGAACTTCTGACCAAGACTCTCCCCGATATTTTGACCTTCAATCTGGACATT
GTCATTATTGGCATAAACCCGGGACTAATGGCTGCTTACAAAGGGCATCATTACCCTGGACCTGGAAACC
ATTTTTGGAAGTGTTTGTTTATGTCAGGGCTCAGTGAGGTCCAGCTGAACCATATGGATGATCACACTCT
ACCAGGGAAGTATGGTATTGGATTTACCAACATGGTGGAAAGGACCACGCCCGGCAGCAAAGATCTCTCC
AGTAAAGAATTTCGTGAAGGAGGACGTATTCTAGTACAGAAATTACAGAAATATCAGCCACGAATAGCAG
TGTTTAATGGAAAATGTATTTATGAAATTTTTAGTAAAGAAGTTTTTGGAGTAAAGGTTAAGAACTTGGA
ATTTGGGCTTCAGCCCCATAAGATTCCAGACACAGAAACTCTCTGCTATGTTATGCCATCATCCAGTGCA
AGATGTGCTCAGTTTCCTCGAGCCCAAGACAAAGTTCATTACTACATAAAACTGAAGGACTTAAGAGATC
AGTTGAAAGGCATTGAACGAAATATGGACGTTCAAGAGGTGCAATATACATTTGACCTACAGCTTGCCCA
AGAGGATGCAAAGAAGATGGCTGTTGCGGAAGAAAAATATGATCCAGGTTATGAGGCAGCATATGGTGGT
GCTTACGGAGAAAATCCATGCAGCAGTGAACCTTGTGGCTTCTCTTCAAATGGGCTAATTGAGAGCGTGG
AGTTAAGAGGAGAATCAGCTTTCAGTGGCATTCCTAATGGGCAGTGGATGACCCAGTCATTTACAGACCA
AATTCCTTCCTTTAGTAATCACTGTGGAACACAAGAACAGGAAGAAGAAAGCCATGCTGAATTCCTCGAG
ATGTGCATCTGCGGAGATGCACTAGTTGCCCTACCCGAGGGCGAGTCGGTACGCATCGCCGACATCGTGC
CGGGTGCGCGGCCCAACAGTGACAACGCCATCGACCTGAAAGTCCTTGACCGGCATGGCAATCCCGTGCT
CGCCGACCGGCTGTTCCACTCCGGCGAGCATCCGGTGTACACGGTGCGTACGGTCGAAGGTCTGCGTGTG
ACGGGCACCGCGAACCACCCGTTGTTGTGTTTGGTCGACGTCGCCGGGGTGCCGACCCTGCTGTGGAAGC
TGATCGACGAAATCAAGCCGGGCGATTACGCGGTGATTCAACGCAGCGCATTCAGCGTCGACTGTGCAGG
TTTTGCCCGCGGGAAACCCGAATTTGCGCCCACAACCTACACAGTCGGCGTCCCTGGACTGGTGCGTTTC
TTGGAAGCACACCACCGAGACCCGGACGCCCAAGCTATCGCCGACGAGCTGACCGACGGGCGGTTCTACT
ACGCGAAAGTCGCCAGTGTCACCGACGCCGGCGTGCAGCCGGTGTATAGCCTTCGTGTCGACACGGCAGA
CCACGCGTTTATCACGAACGGGTTCGTCAGCCACGCTACTGGCCTCACCGGTCTAAGCTTAGCATCCATG
TCGGGGATCGCCCTCAGCAGACTCGCCCAGGAGAGGAAAGCATGGAGGAAAGACCACCCATTTGGTTTCG
TGGCTGTCCCAACAAAAAATCCCGATGGCACGATGAACCTCATGAACTGGGAGTGCGCCATTCCGGGAAA
GAAAGGGACTCCGTGGGAAGGAGGCTTGTTTAAACTACGGATGCTTTTCAAAGATGATTATCCATCTTCG
CCACCAAAATGTAAATTCGAACCACCATTATTTCACCCGAATGTGTACCCTTCGGGGACAGTGTGCCTGT
CCATCTTAGAGGAGGACAAGGACTGGAGGCCAGCCATCACAATCAAACAGATCCTATTAGGAATACAGGA
ACTTCTAAATGAACCAAATATCCAAGACCCAGCTCAAGCAGAGGCCTACACGATTTACTGCCAAAACAGA
GTGGAGTACGAGAAAAGGGTCCGAGCACAAGCCAAGAAGTTTGCGCCCTCATCAGGATCCGGAATGTCCC
CTATACTAGGTTATTGGAAAATTAAGGGCCTTGTGCAACCCACTCGACTTCTTTTGGAATATCTTGAAGA
AAAATATGAAGAGCATTTGTATGAGCGCGATGAAGGTGATAAATGGCGAAACAAAAAGTTTGAATTGGGT
TTGGAGTTTCCCAATCTTCCTTATTATATTGATGGTGATGTTAAATTAACACAGTCTATGGCCATCATAC
GTTATATAGCTGACAAGCACAACATGTTGGGTGGTTGTCCAAAAGAGCGTGCAGAGATTTCAATGCTTGA
AGGAGCGGTTTTGGATATTAGATACGGTGTTTCGAGAATTGCATATAGTAAAGACTTTGAAACTCTCAAA
GTTGATTTTCTTAGCAAGCTACCTGAAATGCTGAAAATGTTCGAAGATCGTTTATGTCATAAAACATATT
TAAATGGTGATCATGTAACCCATCCTGACTTCATGTTGTATGACGCTCTTGATGTTGTTTTATACATGGA
CCCAATGTGCCTGGATGCGTTCCCAAAATTAGTTTGTTTTAAAAAACGTATTGAAGCTATCCCACAAATT
GATAAGTACTTGAAATCCAGCAAGTATATAGCATGGCCTTTGCAGGGCTGGCAAGCCACGTTTGGTGGTG
GCGACCATCCTCCAAAATAGATCCGGCTGCTAACAAAGCCCGAAAGGAAGCTGAGTTGGCTGCTGCCACC
GCTGAGCAATAACTAGCATAACCCCTTGGGGCCTCTAAACGGGTCTTGAGGGGTTTTTTGCTGAAAGGAG
GAACTATATCCGGATAACTACGTCAGGTGGCACTTTTCGGGGAAATGTGCGCGGAACCCCTATTTGTTTA
TTTTTCTAAATACATTCAAATATGTATCCGCTCATGAGACAATAACCCTGATAAATGCTTCAATAATATT
GAAAAAGGAAGAGTATGAGTATTCAACATTTCCGTGTCGCCCTTATTCCCTTTTTTGCGGCATTTTGCCT
TCCTGTTTTTGCTCACCCAGAAACGCTGGTGAAAGTAAAAGATGCTGAAGATCAGTTGGGTGCACGAGTG
GGTTACATCGAACTGGATCTCAACAGCGGTAAGATCCTTGAGAGTTTTCGCCCCGAAGAACGTTCTCCAA
TGATGAGCACTTTTAAAGTTCTGCTATGTGGCGCGGTATTATCCCGTGTTGACGCCGGGCAAGAGCAACT
CGGTCGCCGCATACACTATTCTCAGAATGACTTGGTTGAGTACTCACCAGTCACAGAAAAGCATCTTACG
GATGGCATGACAGTAAGAGAATTATGCAGTGCTGCCATAACCATGAGTGATAACACTGCGGCCAACTTAC
TTCTGACAACGATCGGAGGACCGAAGGAGCTAACCGCTTTTTTGCACAACATGGGGGATCATGTAACTCG
CCTTGATCGTTGGGAACCGGAGCTGAATGAAGCCATACCAAACGACGAGCGTGACACCACGATGCCTGTA
GCAATGGCAACAACGTTGCGCAAACTATTAACTGGCGAACTACTTACTCTAGCTTCCCGGCAACAATTAA
TAGACTGGATGGAGGCGGATAAAGTTGCAGGACCACTTCTGCGCTCGGCCCTTCCGGCTGGCTGGTTTAT
TGCTGATAAATCTGGAGCCGGTGAGCGTGGGTCTCGCGGTATCATTGCAGCACTGGGGCCAGATGGTAAG
CCCTCCCGTATCGTAGTTATCTACACGACGGGGAGTCAGGCAACTATGGATGAACGAAATAGACAGATCG
CTGAGATAGGTGCCTCACTGATTAAGCATTGGTAACTGTCAGACCAAGTTTACTCATATATACTTTAGAT
TGATT
[38 nt withheld, positions 4276-4313]
A
[37 nt withheld, positions 4315-4351]
ATTTTGTTAAAATTCGCGTTAAATTTTTGTTAAATCAGCTCATTTTTTAACCAATAGGCCGAAATCGGCA
AAATCCCTTATAAATCAAAAGAATAGCCCGAGATAGGGT
[37 nt withheld, positions 4461-4497]
AAAGAACGTGGACTCCAACGTCAAAGG
[141 nt withheld, positions 4525-4665]
G
[125 nt withheld, positions 4667-4791]
AAAGGATCTAGGTGAAGATCCTTTTTGATAATCTCATGACCAAAATCCCTTAACGTGAGTTTTCGTTCCA
CTGAGCGTCAGACCCCGTAGAAAAGATCAAAGGATCTTCTTGAGATCCTTTTTTTCTGCGCGTAATCTGC
TGCTTGCAAACAAAAAAACCACCGCTACCAGCGGTGGTTTGTTTGCCGGATCAAGAGCTACCAACTCTTT
TTCCGAAGGTAACTGGCTTCAGCAGAGCGCAGATACCAAATACTGTCCTTCTAGTGTAGCCGTAGTTAGG
CCACCACTTCAAGAACTCTGTAGCACCGCCTACATACCTCGCTCTGCTAATCCTGTTACCAGTGGCTGCT
GCCAGTGGCGATAAGTCGTGTCTTACCGGGTTGGACTCAAGACGATAGTTACCGGATAAGGCGCAGCGGT
CGGGCTGAACGGGGGGTTCGTGCACACAGCCCAGCTTGGAGCGAACGACCTACACCGAACTGAGATACCT
ACAGCGTGAGCTATGAGAAAGCGCCACGCTTCCCGAAGGGAGAAAGGCGGACAGGTATCCGGTAAGCGGC
AGGGTCGGAACAGGAGAGCGCACGAGGGAGCTTCCAGGGGGAAACGCCTGGTATCTTTATAGTCCTGTCG
GGTTTCGCCACCTCTGACTTGAGCGTCGATTTTTGTGATGCTCGTCAGGGGGGCGGAGCCTATGGAAAAA
CGCCAGCAACGCGGCCTTTTTACGGTTCCTGGCCTTTTGCTGGCCTTTTGCTCACATGTTCTTTCCTGCG
TTATCCCCTGATTCTGTGGATAACCGTATTACCGCCTTTGAGTGAGCTGATACCGCTCGCCGCAGCCGAA
CGACCGAGCGCAGCGAGTCAGTGAGCGAGGAAGCTATGGTGCACTCTCAGTACAATCTGCTCTGATGCCG
CATAGTTAAGCCAGTATACACTCCGCTATCGCTACGTGACTGGGTCATGGCTGCGCCCCGACACCCGCCA
ACACCCGCTGACGCGCCCTGACGGGCTTGTCTGCTCCCGGCATCCGCTTACAGACAAGCTGTGACCGTCT
CCGGGAGCTGCATGTGTCAGAGGTTTTCACCGTCATCACCGAAACGCGCGAGGCAGCTGCGGTAAAGCTC
ATCAGCGTGGTCGTGCAGCGATTCACAGATGTCTGCCTGTTCATCCGCGTCCAGCTCGTTGAGTTTCTCC
AGAAGCGTTAATGTCTGGCTTCTGATAAAGCGGGCCATGTTAAGGGCGGTTTTTTCCTGTTTGGTCACTG
ATGCCTCCGTGTAAGGGGGATTTCTGTTCATGGGGGTAATGATACCGATGAAACGAGAGAGGATGCTCAC
GATACGGGTTACTGATGATGAACATGCCCGGTTACTGGAACGTTGTGAGGGTAAACAACTGGCGGTATGG
ATGCGGCGGGACCAGAGAAAAATCACTCAGGGTCAATGCCAGCCGAACGCCAGCAAGACGTAGCCCAGCG
CGTCGGCCGCCATGCCGGCGATAATGGCCTGCTTCTCGCCGAAACGTTTGGTGGCGGGACCAGTGACGAA
GGCTTGAGCGAGGGCGTGCAAGATTCCGAATACCGCAAGCGACAGGCCGATCATCGTCGCGCTCCAGCGA
AAGCGGTCCTCGCCGAAAATGACCCAGAGCGCTGCCGGCACCTGTCCTACGAGTTGCATGATAAAGAAGA
CAGTCATAAGTGCGGCGACGATAGTCATGCCCCGCGCCCACCGGAAGGAGCTGACTGGGTTGAAGGCTCT
CAAGGGCATCGGTCGAGATCCCGGTGCCTAATGAGTGAGCTAACTTACATTAATTGCGTTGCGCTCACTG
CCCGCTTTCCAGTCGGGAAACCTGTCGTGCCAGCTGCATTAATGAATCGGCCAACGCGCGGGGAGAGGCG
GTTTGCGTATTGGGCGCCAGGGTGGTTTTTCTTTTCACCAGTGAGACGGGCAACAGCTGATTGCCCTTCA
CCGCCTGGCCCTGAGAGAGTTGCAGCAAGCGGTCCACGCTGGTTTGCCCCAGCAGGCGAAAATCCTGTTT
GATGGTGGTTAACGGCGGGATATAACATGAGCTGTCTTCGGTATCGTCGTATCCCACTACCGAGATATCC
GCACCAACGCGCAGCCCGGACTCGGTAATGGCGCGCATTGCGCCCAGCGCCATCTGATCGTTGGCAACCA
GCATCGCAGTGGGAACGATGCCCTCATTCAGCATTTGCATGGTTTGTTGAAAACCGGACATGGCACTCCA
GTCGCCTTCCCGTTCCGCTATCGGCTGAATTTGATTGCGAGTGAGATATTTATGCCAGCCAGCCAGACGC
AGACGCGCCGAGACAGAACTTAATGGGCCCGCTAACAGCGCGATTTGCTGGTGACCCAATGCGACCAGAT
GCTCCACGCCCAGTCGCGTACCGTCTTCATGGGAGAAAATAATACTGTTGATGGGTGTCTGGTCAGAGAC
ATCAAGAAATAACGCCGGAACATTAGTGCAGGCAGCTTCCACAGCAATGGCATCCTGGTCATCCAGCGGA
TAGTTAATGATCAGCCCACTGACGCGTTGCGCGAGAAGATTGTGCACCGCCGCTTTACAGGCTTCGACGC
CGCTTCGTTCTACCATCGACACCACCACGCTGGCACCCAGTTGATCGGCGCGAGATTTAATCGCCGCGAC
AATTTGCGACGGCGCGTGCAGGGCCAGACTGGAGGTGGCAACGCCAATCAGCAACGACTGTTTGCCCGCC
AGTTGTTGTGCCACGCGGTTGGGAATGTAATTCAGCTCCGCCATCGCCGCTTCCACTTTTTCCCGCGTTT
TCGCAGAAACGTGGCTGGCCTGGTTCACCACGCGGGAAACGGTCTGATAAGAGACACCGGCATACTCTGC
GACATCGTATAACGTTACTGGTTTCACATTCACCACCCTGAATTGACTCTCTTCCGGGCGCTATCATGCC
ATACCGCGAAAGGTTTTGCGCCATTCGATGGTGTCCGGGATCTCGACGCTCTCCCTTATGCGACTCCTGC
ATTAGGAAGCAGCCCAGTAGTAGGTTGAGGCCGTTGAGCACCGCCGCCGCAAGGAATGGTGCATGCCGGC
ATGCCGCCCTTTCGTCTTCAAGAATTAATTCCCAATTCCCCAGGCATCAAATAAAACGAAAGGCTCAGTC
GAAAGACTGGGCCTTTCGTTTTATCTGTTGTTTGTCGGTGAACGCTCTCCTGAGTAGGACAAATCCGCCG
GGAGCGGATTTGAACGTTGCGAAGCAACGGCCCGGAGGGTGGCGGGCAGGACGCCCGCCATAAACTGCCA
GGAATTAATTCCCCAGGCATCAAATAAAACGAAAGGCTCAGTCGAAAGACTGGGCCTTTCGTTTTATCTG
TTGTTTGTCGGTGAACGCTCTCCTGAGTAGGACAAATCCGCCGGGAGCGGATTTGAACGTTGCGAAGCAA
CGGCCCGGAGGGTGGCGGGCAGGACGCCCGCCATAAACTGCCAGGAATTAATTCCCCAGGCATCAAATAA
AACGAAAGGCTCAGTCGAAAGACTGGGCCTTTCGTTTTATCTGTTGTTTGTCGGTGAACGCTCTCCTGAG
TAGGACAAATCCGCCGGGAGCGGATTTGAACGTTGCGAAGCAACGGCCCGGAGGGTGGCGGGCAGGACGC
CCGCCATAAACTGCCAGGAATTAATTCCCCAGGCATCAAATAAAACGAAAGGCTCAGTCGAAAGACTGGG
CCTTTCGTTTTATCTGTTGTTTGTCGGTGAACGCTCTCCTGAGTAGGACAAATCCGCCGGGAGCGGATTT
GAACGTTGCGAAGCAACGGCCCGGAGGGTGGCGGGCAGGACGCCCGCCATAAACTGCCAGGAATTAATTC
CCCAGGCATCAAATAAAACGAAAGGCTCAGTCGAAAGACTGGGCCTTTCGTTTTATCTGTTGTTTGTCGG
TGAACGCTCTCCTGAGTAGGACAAATCCGCCGGGAGCGGATTTGAACGTTGCGAAGCAACGGCCCGGAGG
GTGGCGGGCAGGACGCCCGCCATAAACTGCCAGGAATTGGGGATCGGAATTAATTCCCGGTTTAAACCGG
GGATCTCGATCCCGCGAAAT
Features (pLannotate 1.2.2; 26 found; start..end, strand, type, name):
      1..19      +  promoter       T7 promoter: promoter for bacteriophage T7 RNA polymerase
     20..44      +  protein_bind   lac operator: The lac repressor binds to the lac operator to inhibit transcription in E. coli. This inhibition can be relieved by adding lactose or isopropyl-β-D-thiogalactopyranoside (IPTG). lac repressor encoded by lacI
     59..81      +  RBS            RBS: efficient ribosome binding site from bacteriophage T7 gene 10 (Olins and Rangwala, 1989)
     89..1318    +  CDS            TDG: TDG_HUMAN - Experimental evidence at protein level: Swiss-Prot protein existence level 1. DNA glycosylase that plays a key role in active DNA demethylation: specifically recognizes and binds 5-formylcytosine (5fC) and 5-carboxylcytosine (5caC) in the context of CpG sites and mediates their excision through base-excision repair (BER) to install an unmethylated cytosine. Cannot remove 5-hydroxymethylcytosine (5hmC). According to an alternative model, involved in DNA demethylation by mediating DNA glycolase activity toward 5-hydroxymethyluracil (5hmU) produced by deamination of 5hmC. Also involve
   1343..1927    +  CDS            Mxe GyrA intein: modified GyrA intein (Southworth et al., 1999); Mycobacterium xenopi gyrA; N-terminal cleavage of this intein can be induced by thiols.
   1958..2431    +  CDS            UBE2I: UBC9_CHICK - Also known as UBC9, UBCE9. Experimental evidence at protein level: Swiss-Prot protein existence level 1. Accepts the ubiquitin-like proteins SUMO1, SUMO2 and SUMO3 from the UBLE1A-UBLE1B E1 complex and catalyzes their covalent attachment to other proteins with the help of an E3 ligase such as RANBP2 or CBX4. Essential for nuclear architecture and chromosome segregation. From Gallus gallus (Chicken).
   2444..3097    +  CDS            GST26_SCHJA: Experimental evidence at protein level: Swiss-Prot protein existence level 1. GST isoenzymes appear to play a central role in the parasite detoxification system. Other functions are also suspected including a role in increasing the solubility of haematin in the parasite gut. From Schistosoma japonicum (Blood fluke).
   3106..3155    +  CDS            SET1 (fragment): solubility-enhancement tag derived from T7 phage gene 10B
   3163..3210    +  terminator     T7 terminator: transcription terminator for bacteriophage T7 RNA polymerase
   3270..3374    +  promoter       AmpR promoter: bla
   3375..4235    +  CDS            AmpR: β-lactamase; bla; confers resistance to ampicillin, carbenicillin, and related antibiotics
   4277..4790    -  rep_origin     M13 ori (sequence partly withheld): M13 bacteriophage origin of replication; arrow indicates direction of (+) strand synthesis
   4901..5489    +  rep_origin     ori: high-copy-number ColE1/pMB1/pBR322/pUC origin of replication
   5666..5756    -  misc_feature   bom (fragment): basis of mobility region from pBR322
   5858..6049    -  CDS            rop: Rop protein, which maintains plasmids at low copy number; rop
   6090..6200    +  CDS            mbeC (fragment): MBEC_ECOLX - Experimental evidence at protein level: Swiss-Prot protein existence level 1. Required for efficient mobilization of ColE1 plasmid and is thus essential to promote the specific transfer of the plasmid during conjugation. Probably functions by inducing DNA bending, helping the MbeA relaxase to melt the DNA around the nic site and cleave the phosphodiester bond. Binds specifically double-stranded DNA (dsDNA) containing the ColE1 oriT but does not recognize the inverted repeat (IR). From Escherichia coli.
   6235..6557    -  CDS            TcR (fragment): tetracycline efflux protein; tet; confers resistance to tetracycline
   6572..6593    -  protein_bind   CAP binding site: CAP binding activates transcription in the presence of cAMP. E. coli catabolite activator protein
   6606..7688    -  CDS            lacI: lac repressor; lacI; The lac repressor binds to the lac operator to inhibit transcription in E. coli. This inhibition can be relieved by adding lactose or isopropyl-β-D-thiogalactopyranoside (IPTG).
   7689..7766    -  promoter       lacI promoter: lacI
   7774..7867    -  CDS            TcR (fragment): tetracycline efflux protein; tet; confers resistance to tetracycline
   7919..8005    +  terminator     rrnB T1 terminator: Escherichia coli rrnB; transcription terminator T1 from the E. coli rrnB gene
   8102..8188    +  terminator     rrnB T1 terminator: Escherichia coli rrnB; transcription terminator T1 from the E. coli rrnB gene
   8285..8371    +  terminator     rrnB T1 terminator: Escherichia coli rrnB; transcription terminator T1 from the E. coli rrnB gene
   8468..8554    +  terminator     rrnB T1 terminator: Escherichia coli rrnB; transcription terminator T1 from the E. coli rrnB gene
   8651..8737    +  terminator     rrnB T1 terminator: Escherichia coli rrnB; transcription terminator T1 from the E. coli rrnB gene
