[The description below was written by a language model from this plasmid's Addgene catalogue record and pLannotate feature annotations shown in this document.]
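Description:
pSC-hTDG-K330A-IntE2 is a bacterial expression plasmid built on the intein-fusion vector pTXB3, in which the original chitin-binding domain was replaced by a Ubc9-GST fusion to create the cloning vector pSC-IntE2. It is 8,871 bp, carries the β-lactamase gene for ampicillin selection, and replicates from a ColE1/pMB1-type origin. The catalogue lists it as high copy, although the feature table also annotates a rop gene and a bom fragment typical of pBR322-derived backbones. An M13 origin is present as well, along with short remnants of the tetracycline resistance gene and a series of five rrnB T1 terminators upstream of the expression cassette.

The payload is a single open reading frame driven by a T7 promoter with an adjacent lac operator and the T7 gene 10 ribosome binding site. A plasmid-borne lacI gene supplies repressor, so expression is IPTG-inducible in T7 polymerase hosts such as BL21(DE3). Human thymine DNA glycosylase (TDG), cloned between NcoI and EcoRI, is fused at its C terminus to the Mxe GyrA intein, then the SUMO E2 conjugating enzyme Ubc9, then Schistosoma japonicum GST, ending at a T7 terminator. The automated annotation matches the Ubc9 segment to a chicken entry, and the record does not state its species of origin.

GST offers an affinity handle, and thiol-induced cleavage at the intein's N terminus can release TDG from the rest of the fusion. The K330A substitution removes the SUMO acceptor lysine. This fits use as a non-modifiable variant in the depositors' recombinant SUMOylation system, in which this plasmid is co-expressed with a second vector, though the record does not state that role explicitly.
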