Addgene plasmid #52271: pSC-hTDG-K330A-IntE2
Purpose: Bacterial expression of human TDG-K330A C-terminally fused to GyrA intein, SUMO-E2 and GST
Depositing lab: Primo Schaer. Depositing organization: University of Basel. Publication: Versatile Recombinant SUMOylation System for the Production of SUMO-Modified Protein. Weber AR, Schuermann D, Schar P. PLoS One. 2014 Jul 9;9(7):e102157. doi: 10.1371/journal.pone.0102157. eCollection 2014. PubMed 25007328.
Backbone
  Vector backbone: pTXB3
  Backbone manufacturer: New England Biolabs
  Backbone size w/o insert (bp): 6707
  Total vector size (bp): 8871
  Modifications to backbone: CBD domain replaced by Ubc9-GST fusion resulting in the cloning vector pSC-IntE2
  Vector type: Bacterial Expression
Growth in bacteria
  Bacterial resistance: Ampicillin, 100 μg/mL
  Growth temperature: 37°C
  Growth strain: DH5alpha
  Growth instructions: In combination with a second vector for protein expression in BL21(DE3) cells, the selection pressure was reduced by half to 50 mg/L Ampicillin
  Copy number: High Copy
Gene/Insert
  Gene/Insert name: hTDG (alt name: thymine DNA glycosylase)
  Species: H. sapiens (human)
  Insert size (bp): 1232
  Mutation: K330A, SUMO acceptor site mutation
  GenBank ID: NM_003211.4
  Entrez Gene: TDG (a.k.a. hTDG)
  Promoter: T7
  Tag / fusion protein: GyrA-intein-Ubc9-GST (C terminal on backbone)
  Cloning method: Restriction Enzyme; 5′ cloning site NcoI (not destroyed); 3′ cloning site EcoRI (not destroyed)
  Sequencing primers: 5′ TAATACGACTCACTATAGGG
Resource information
  A portion of this plasmid was derived from a plasmid made by: Ubc9 cDNAs was amplified from pGEX-based expression vector kindly gifted by Ronald Hay
Terms and licenses: Academic/Nonprofit Terms; Industry Terms: Not Available to Industry
How to cite: pSC-hTDG-K330A-IntE2 was a gift from Primo Schaer (Addgene plasmid # 52271 ; http://n2t.net/addgene:52271 ; RRID:Addgene_52271)
