>Addgene plasmid #52271 | pSC-hTDG-K330A-IntE2 | addgene partial sequence | sequence record 85623 | T7 5'-TAATACGACTCACTATAGGG-3'
AATAATTTTGTTTAACTTTAAGAAGGAGATATAACCATGGAAGCGGAGAACGCGGGCAGCTATTCCCTTC
AGCAAGCTCAAGCTTTTTATACGTTTCCATTTCAACAACTGATGGCTGAAGCTCCTAATATGGCAGTTGT
GAATGAACAGCAAATGCCAGAAGAAGTTCCAGCCCCAGCTCCTGCTCAGGAACCAGTGCAAGAGGCTCCA
AAAGGAAGAAAAAGAAAACCCAGAACAACAGAACCAAAACAACCAGTGGAACCCAAAAAACCTGTTGAGT
CAAAAAAATCTGGCAAGTCTGCAAAATCAAAAGAAAAACAAGAAAAAATTACAGACACATTTAAAGTAAA
AAGAAAAGTAGACCGTTTTAATGGTGTTTCAGAAGCTGAACTTCTGACCAAGACTCTCCCCGATATTTTG
ACCTTCAATCTGGACATTGTCATTATTGGCATAAACCCGGGACTAATGGCTGCTTACAAAGGGCATCATT
ACCCTGGACCTGGAAACCATTTTTGGAAGTGTTTGTTTATGTCAGGGCTCAGTGAGGTCCAGCTGAACCA
TATGGATGATCACACTCTACCAGGGAAGTATGGTATTGGATTTACCAACATGGTGGAAAGGACCACGCCC
GGCAGCAAAGATCTCTCCAGTAAAGAATTTCGTGAAGGAGGACGTATTCTAGTACAGAAATTACAGAAAT
ATCAGCCACGAATAGCAGTGTTTAATGGAAAATGTATTTATGAAATTTTTAGTAAAGAAGTTTTTGGAGT
AAAGGTTAAGAACTTGGAATTTGGGCTTCAGCCCCATAAGATTCCAGACACAGAAA
