>Addgene plasmid #52271 | pSC-hTDG-K330A-IntE2 | addgene partial sequence | sequence record 86317 | GST-R 5'-AAAGAAGTCGAGTGGGTTGC-3'
ATTCCGGATCCTGATGAGGGCGCAAACTTCTTGGCTTGTGCTCGGACCCTTTTCTCGTACTCCACTCTGT
TTTGGCAGTAAATCGTGTAGGCCTCTGCTTGAGCTGGGTCTTGGATATTTGGTTCATTTAGAAGTTCCTG
TATTCCTAATAGGATCTGTTTGATTGTGATGGCTGGCCTCCAGTCCTTGTCCTCCTCTAAGATGGACAGG
CACACTGTCCCCGAAGGGTACACATTCGGGTGAAATAATGGTGGTTCGAATTTACATTTTGGTGGCGAAG
ATGGATAATCATCTTTGAAAAGCATCCGTAGTTTAAACAAGCCTCCTTCCCACGGAGTCCCTTTCTTTCC
CGGAATGGCGCACTCCCAGTTCATGAGGTTCATCGTGCCATCGGGATTTTTTGTTGGGACAGCCACGAAA
CCAAATGGGTGGTCTTTCCTCCATGCTTTCCTCTCCTGGGCGAGTCTGCTGAGGGCGATCCCCGACATGG
ATGCTAAGCTTAGACCGGTGAGGCCAGTAGCGTGGCTGACGAACCCGTTCGTGATAAACGCGTGGTCTGC
CGTGTCGACACGAAGGCTATACACCGGCTGCACGCCGGCGTCGGTGACACTGGCGACTTTCGCGTAGTAG
AACCGCCCGTCGGTCAGCTCGTCGGCGATAGCTTGGGCGTCCGGGTCTCGGTGGTGTGCTTCCAAGAAAC
GCACCAGTCCAGGGACGCCGACTGTGTAGGTTGTGGGCGCAAATTCGGGTTTCCCGCGGGCAAAACCTGC
ACAGTCGACGCTGAATGCGCTGCGTTGAATCACCGCGTAATCGCCCGGCTTGATTT
