>Addgene plasmid #52271 | pSC-hTDG-K330A-IntE2 | addgene partial sequence | sequence record 89500 | MxeInt-R 5'-AGGGCAACTAGTGCATCTCC-3'
GTAAATGACTGGGTCATCCACTGCCCATTAGGAATGCCACTGAAAGCTGATTCTCCTCTTAACTCCACGC
TCTCAATTAGCCCATTTGAAGAGAAGCCACAAGGTTCACTGCTGCATGGATTTTCTCCGTAAGCACCACC
ATATGCTGCCTCATAACCTGGATCATATTTTTCTTCCGCAACAGCCATCTTCTTTGCATCCTCTTGGGCA
AGCTGTAGGTCAAATGTATATTGCACCTCTTGAACGTCCATATTTCGTTCAATGCCTTTCAACTGATCTC
TTAAGTCCTTCAGTTTTATGTAGTAATGAACTTTGTCTTGGGCTCGAGGAAACTGAGCACATCTTGCACT
GGATGATGGCATAACATAGCAGAGAGTTTCTGTGTCTGGAATCTTATGGGGCTGAAGCCCAAATTCCAAG
TTCTTAACCTTTACTCCAAAAACTTCTTTACTAAAAATTTCATAAATACATTTTCCATTAAACACTGCTA
TTCGTGGCTGATATTTCTGTAATTTCTGTACTAGAATACGTCCTCCTTCACGAAATTCTTTACTGGAGAG
ATCTTTGCTGCCGGGCGTGGTCCTTTCCACCATGTTGGTAAATCCAATACCATACTTCCCTGGTAGAGTG
TGATCATCCATATGGTTCAGCTGGACCTCACTGAGCCCTGACATAAACAAACACTTCCAAAAATGGTTTC
CAGGTCCAGGGTAATGATGCCCTTTGTAAGCAGCCATTAGTCCCGGGTTTATGCCAATAATGACAATGTC
CAGATTGAAGGTCAAAATATC
